>Addgene plasmid #103176 | LSB-hsa-miR-10a-3p | depositor full sequence | sequence record 195401 | Full Sequence
AATTGAGGGGATAACGCAGGAAAGAACATGTGAGCAAAAGGCCAGCAAAAGGCCAGGAACCGTAAAAAGG
CCGCGTTGCTGGCGTTTTTCCATAGGCTCCGCCCCCCTGACGAGCATCACAAAAATCGACGCTCAAGTCA
GAGGTGGCGAAACCCGACAGGACTATAAAGATACCAGGCGTTTCCCCCTGGAAGCTCCCTCGTGCGCTCT
CCTGTTCCGACCCTGCCGCTTACCGGATACCTGTCCGCCTTTCTCCCTTCGGGAAGCGTGGCGCTTTCTC
ATAGCTCACGCTGTAGGTATCTCAGTTCGGTGTAGGTCGTTCGCTCCAAGCTGGGCTGTGTGCACGAACC
CCCCGTTCAGCCCGACCGCTGCGCCTTATCCGGTAACTATCGTCTTGAGTCCAACCCGGTAAGACACGAC
TTATCGCCACTGGCAGCAGCCACTGGTAACAGGATTAGCAGAGCGAGGTATGTAGGCGGTGCTACAGAGT
TCTTGAAGTGGTGGCCTAACTACGGCTACACTAGAAGAACAGTATTTGGTATCTGCGCTCTGCTGAAGCC
AGTTACCTTCGGAAAAAGAGTTGGTAGCTCTTGATCCGGCAAACAAACCACCGCTGGTAGCGGTGGTTTT
TTTGTTTGCAAGCAGCAGATTACGCGCAGAAAAAAAGGATCTCAAGAAGATCCTTTGATCTTTTCTACGG
GGTCTGACGCTCAGTGGAACGAAAACTCACGTTAAGGGATTTTGGTCATGAGATTATCAAAAAGGATCTT
CACCTAGATCCTTTTAAATTAAAAATGAAGTTTTAAATCAATCTAAAGTATATATGAGTAAACTTGGTCT
GACAGTTACCAATGCTTAATCAGTGAGGCACCTATCTCAGCGATCTGTCTATTTCGTTCATCCATAGTTG
CCTGACTCCCCGTCGTGTAGATAACTACGATACGGGAGGGCTTACCATCTGGCCCCAGTGCTGCAATGAT
ACCGCGAGAACCACGCTCACCGGCTCCAGATTTATCAGCAATAAACCAGCCAGCCGGAAGGGCCGAGCGC
AGAAGTGGTCCTGCAACTTTATCCGCCTCCATCCAGTCTATTAATTGTTGCCGGGAAGCTAGAGTAAGTA
GTTCGCCAGTTAATAGTTTGCGCAACGTTGTTGCCATTGCTACAGGCATCGTGGTGTCACGCTCGTCGTT
TGGTATGGCTTCATTCAGCTCCGGTTCCCAACGATCAAGGCGAGTTACATGATCCCCCATGTTGTGCAAA
AAAGCGGTTAGCTCCTTCGGTCCTCCGATCGTTGTCAGAAGTAAGTTGGCCGCAGTGTTATCACTCATGG
TTATGGCAGCACTGCATAATTCTCTTACTGTCATGCCATCCGTAAGATGCTTTTCTGTGACTGGTGAGTA
CTCAACCAAGTCATTCTGAGAATAGTGTATGCGGCGACCGAGTTGCTCTTGCCCGGCGTCAATACGGGAT
AATACCGCGCCACATAGCAGAACTTTAAAAGTGCTCATCATTGGAAAACGTTCTTCGGGGCGAAAACTCT
CAAGGATCTTACCGCTGTTGAGATCCAGTTCGATGTAACCCACTCGTGCACCCAACTGATCTTCAGCATC
TTTTACTTTCACCAGCGTTTCTGGGTGAGCAAAAACAGGAAGGCAAAATGCCGCAAAAAAGGGAATAAGG
GCGACACGGAAATGTTGAATACTCATACTCTTCCTTTTTCAATATTATTGAAGCATTTATCAGGGTTATT
GTCTCATGAGCGGATACATATTTGAATGTAGCTCCGAATTTCTCGAGGGCTTGTCGACGACGGCGGTCTC
CGTCGTCAGGATCATGAATTCGACCCGCCTGCCACCATGACCGAGTACAAGCCCACGGTGCGCCTCGCCA
CCCGCGACGACGTCCCCCGGGCCGTACGCACCCTCGCCGCCGCGTTCGCCGACTACCCCGCCACGCGCCA
CACCGTCGACCCGGACCGCCACATCGAGCGGGTCACCGAGCTGCAAGAACTCTTCCTCACGCGCGTCGGG
CTCGACATCGGCAAGGTGTGGGTCGCGGACGACGGCGCCGCGGTGGCGGTCTGGACCACGCCGGAGAGCG
TCGAAGCGGGGGCGGTGTTCGCCGAGATCGGCCCGCGCATGGCCGAGTTGAGCGGTTCCCGGCTGGCCGC
GCAGCAACAGATGGAAGGCCTCCTGGCGCCGCACCGGCCCAAGGAGCCCGCGTGGTTCCTGGCCACCGTC
GGCGTCTCGCCCGACCACCAGGGCAAGGGTCTGGGCAGCGCCGTCGTGCTCCCCGGAGTGGAGGCGGCCG
AGCGCGCCGGGGTGCCCGCCTTCCTGGAGACATCCGCGCCCCGCAACCTCCCCTTCTACGAGCGGCTCGG
CTTCACCGTCACCGCCGACGTCGAGGTGCCCGAAGGACCGCGCACCTGGTGCATGACCCGCAAGCCCGGT
GCCTGATACGCGTGAATTCACTCCTCAGGTGCAGGCTGCCTATCAGAAGGTGGTGGCTGGTGTGGCCAAT
GCCCTGGCTCACAAATACCACTGAGATCTTTTTCCCTCTGCCAAAAATTATGGGGACATCATGAAGCCCC
TTGAGCATCTGACTTCTGGCTAATAAAGGAAATTTATTTTCATTGCAATAGTGTGTTGGAATTTTTTGTG
TCTCTCACTCGGAAGGACATATGGGAGGGCAAATCATTTAAAACATCAGAATGAGTATTTGGTTTAGAGT
TTGGCAACATATGCCCATATGCTGGCTGCCATGAACAAAGGTTGGCTATAAAGAGGTCATCAGTATATGA
AACAGCCCCCTGCTGTCCATTCCTTATTCCATAGAAAAGCCTTGACTTGAGGTTAGATTTTTTTTATATT
TTGTTTTGTGTTATTTTTTTCTTTAACATCCCTAAAATTTTCCTTACATGTTTTACTAGCCAGATTTTTC
CTCCTCTCCTGACTACTCCCAGTCATAGCTGTCCCTCTTCTCTTATGGAGATCCCTCGACCTGCAGCCCA
AGCTTGAATTCTCTAGAATTACCCTGTTATCCCTATGCTTGGTTTACCGAGCTCTTATTGGTTTTCAAAC
TTCATTGACTGTGCCCAACGCGCCTGGGAGCTCACGGGGACAGCCCCCCCCCAAAGCCCCCAGGGATGTA
ATTACGTCCCTCCCCCGCTAGGGGGCAGCAGCGAGCCGCCCGGGGCTCCGCTCCGGTCCGGCGCTCCCCC
CGCATCCCCGAGCCGGCAGCGTGCGGGGACAGCCCGGGCACGGGGAAGGTGGCACGGGATCGCTTTCCTC
TGAACGCTTCTCGCTGCTCTTTGAGCCTGCAGACACCTGGGGGGATACGGGGAAAAAGCTAGGCTGAAAG
ACCGGTTCTTAGAATGACACGCGCCTGGGAGCTCACGGGGACAGCCCCCCCCCAAAGCCCCCAGGGATGT
AATTACGTCCCTCCCCCGCTAGGGGGCAGCAGCGAGCCGCCCGGGGCTCCGCTCCGGTCCGGCGCTCCCC
CCGCATCCCCGAGCCGGCAGCGTGCGGGGACAGCCCGGGCACGGGGAAGGTGGCACGGGATCGCTTTCCT
CTGAACGCTTCTCGCTGCTCTTTGAGCCTGCAGACACCTGGGGGGATACGGGGAAAAAGCTAACTTCTGA
GACGACAACTTTGTATAGAAAAGTTGGCTCCGAATTCGCCCTTGACAGCAGAGATCCAGTTTGGTTAATT
AATTGGCTCCGGTGCCCGTCAGTGGGCAGAGCGCACATCGCCCACAGTCCCCGAGAAGTTGTGGGGAGGG
GTCGGCAATTGAACCGGTGCCTAGAGAAGGTGGCGCGGGGTAAACTGGGAAAGTGATGTCGTGTACTGGC
TCCGCCTTTTTCCCGAGGGTGGGGGAGAACCGTATATAAGTGCAGTAGTCGCCGTGAACGTTCTTTTTCG
CAACGGGTTTGCCGCCAGAACACAGGTAAGTGCCGTGTGTGGTTCCCGCGGGCCTGGCCTCTTTACGGGT
TATGGCCCTTGCGTGCCTTGAATTACTTCCACCTGGCTGCAGTACGTGATTCTTGATCCCGAGCTTCGGG
TTGGAAGTGGGTGGGAGAGTTCGAGGCCTTGCGCTTAAGGAGCCCCTTCGCCTCGTGCTTGAGTTGAGGC
CTGGCCTGGGCGCTGGGGCCGCCGCGTGCGAATCTGGTGGCACCTTCGCGCCTGTCTCGCTGCTTTCGAT
AAGTCTCTAGCCATTTAAAATTTTTGATGACCTGCTGCGACGCTTTTTTTCTGGCAAGATAGTCTTGTAA
ATGCGGGCCAAGATCTGCACACTGGTATTTCGGTTTTTGGGGCCGCGGGCGGCGACGGGGCCCGTGCGTC
CCAGCGCACATGTTCGGCGAGGCGGGGCCTGCGAGCGCGGCCACCGAGAATCGGACGGGGGTAGTCTCAA
GCTGGCCGGCCTGCTCTGGTGCCTGGCCTCGCGCCGCCGTGTATCGCCCCGCCCTGGGCGGCAAGGCTGG
CCCGGTCGGCACCAGTTGCGTGAGCGGAAAGATGGCCGCTTCCCGGCCCTGCTGCAGGGAGCTCAAAATG
GAGGACGCGGCGCTCGGGAGAGCGGGCGGGTGAGTCACCCACACAAAGGAAAAGGGCCTTTCCGTCCTCA
GCCGTCGCTTCATGTGACTCCACGGAGTACCGGGCGCCGTCCAGGCACCTCGATTAGTTCTCGAGCTTTT
GGAGTACGTCGTCTTTAGGTTGGGGGGAGGGGTTTTATGCGATGGAGTTTCCCCACACTGAGTGGGTGGA
GACTGAAGTTAGGCCAGCTTGGCACTTGATGTAATTCTCCTTGGAATTTGCCCTTTTTGAGTTTGGATCT
TGGTTCATTCTCAAGCCTCAGACAGTGGTTCAAAGTTTTTTTCTTCCATTTCAGGTGTCGTGAGAAGGGC
GAATTCGACCCAAGTTTGTACAAAAAAGCAGGCTGGATCCAGGTGCCACCATGGTGAGCGAGCTGATTAA
GGAGAACATGCACATGAAGCTGTACATGGAGGGCACCGTGAACAACCACCACTTCAAGTGCACATCCGAG
GGCGAAGGCAAGCCCTACGAGGGCACCCAGACCATGAGAATCAAGGCGGTCGAGGGCGGCCCTCTCCCCT
TCGCCTTCGACATCCTGGCTACCAGCTTCATGTACGGCAGCAAAACCTTCATCAACCACACCCAGGGCAT
CCCCGACTTCTTTAAGCAGTCCTTCCCCGAGGGCTTCACATGGGAGAGAGTCACCACATACGAAGATGGG
GGCGTGCTGACCGCTACCCAGGACACCAGCCTCCAGGACGGCTGCCTCATCTACAACGTCAAGATCAGAG
GGGTGAACTTCCCATCCAACGGCCCTGTGATGCAGAAGAAAACACTCGGCTGGGAGGCCTCCACCGAGAC
ACTGTACCCCGCTGACGGCGGCCTGGAAGGCAGAGCCGACATGGCCCTGAAGCTCGTGGGCGGGGGCCAC
CTGATCTGCAACCTTAAGACCACATACAGATCCAAGAAACCCGCTAAGAACCTCAAGATGCCCGGCGTCT
ACTATGTGGACAGGAGACTGGAAAGAATCAAGGAGGCCGACAAAGAGACATACGTCGAGCAGCACGAGGT
GGCTGTGGCCAGATACTGCGACCTCCCTAGCAAACTGGGGCACAAACTTAATTGAGAATTCTACCACCCA
GCTTTCTTGTACAAAGTGGTACGTCTCAAGACCAGAGGTCTCTGCTTCGGGTAGCTATTCCCCTAGATAC
GAATTTGTATTCCCCTAGATACGAATTTGTATTCCCCTAGATACGAATTTGTATTCCCCTAGATACGAAT
TTGCAACCAGAAGAGACCTGTGCTTCACTCCTCAGGTGCAGGCTGCCTATCAGAAGGTGGTGGCTGGTGT
GGCCAATGCCCTGGCTCACAAATACCACTGAGATCTTTTTCCCTCTGCCAAAAATTATGGGGACATCATG
AAGCCCCTTGAGCATCTGACTTCTGGCTAATAAAGGAAATTTATTTTCATTGCAATAGTGTGTTGGAATT
TTTTGTGTCTCTCACTCGGAAGGACATATGGGAGGGCAAATCATTTAAAACATCAGAATGAGTATTTGGT
TTAGAGTTTGGCAACATATGCCCATATGCTGGCTGCCATGAACAAAGGTTGGCTATAAAGAGGTCATCAG
TATATGAAACAGCCCCCTGCTGTCCATTCCTTATTCCATAGAAAAGCCTTGACTTGAGGTTAGATTTTTT
TTATATTTTGTTTTGTGTTATTTTTTTCTTTAACATCCCTAAAATTTTCCTTACATGTTTTACTAGCCAG
ATTTTTCCTCCTCTCCTGACTACTCCCAGTCATAGCTGTCCCTCTTCTCTTATGGAGATCCCGAGCGGTG
CGTTTTTATGCTTGTAGTATTGTATAATGTTTTTAAGATCCAAGCTTCTGACCTCTTCTCTTCCTCCCAC
AGGGCCTCGAGACAATTGCATCGATGGTACCAGTGAAAGTCTGCAATGAATTCGAGTTGGCGCGCCTGTC
ATTCTAAATCTCTCTTTCAGCCTAAAGCTTTTTCCCCGTATCCCCCCAGGTGTCTGCAGGCTCAAAGAGC
AGCGAGAAGCGTTCAGAGGAAAGCGATCCCGTGCCACCTTCCCCGTGCCCGGGCTGTCCCCGCACGCTGC
CGGCTCGGGGATGCGGGGGGAGCGCCGGACCGGAGCGGAGCCCCGGGCGGCTCGCTGCTGCCCCCTAGCG
GGGGAGGGACGTAATTACATCCCTGGGGGCTTTGGGAGGGGGCTGTCCCCGTGAGCTCCCAGGCGCGCCT
GTCATTCTAAATCTCTCTTTCAGCCTAAAGCTTTTTCCCCGTATCCCCCCAGGTGTCTGCAGGCTCAAAG
AGCAGCGAGAAGCGTTCAGAGGAAAGCGATCCCGTGCCACCTTCCCCGTGCCCGGGCTGTCCCCGCACGC
TGCCGGCTCGGGGATGCGGGGGGAGCGCCGGACCGGAGCGGAGCCCCGGGCGGCTCGCTGCTGCCCCCTA
GCGGGGGAGGGACGTAATTACATCCCTGGGGGCTTTGGGGGGGGGCTGTCCCCGTGAGCTCCCAGGCGCG
CCAACTCGGTACCGTATCGATGTCGACGTTAACGCTAGTGATATCAACTTTGTATAGAAAAGTTGGCTCC
GAATTCGCCCTTGACAGCAGAGATCCAGTTTGGTTAATTAATTGGCTCCGGTGCCCGTCAGTGGGCAGAG
CGCACATCGCCCACAGTCCCCGAGAAGTTGTGGGGAGGGGTCGGCAATTGAACCGGTGCCTAGAGAAGGT
GGCGCGGGGTAAACTGGGAAAGTGATGTCGTGTACTGGCTCCGCCTTTTTCCCGAGGGTGGGGGAGAACC
GTATATAAGTGCAGTAGTCGCCGTGAACGTTCTTTTTCGCAACGGGTTTGCCGCCAGAACACAGGTAAGT
GCCGTGTGTGGTTCCCGCGGGCCTGGCCTCTTTACGGGTTATGGCCCTTGCGTGCCTTGAATTACTTCCA
CCTGGCTGCAGTACGTGATTCTTGATCCCGAGCTTCGGGTTGGAAGTGGGTGGGAGAGTTCGAGGCCTTG
CGCTTAAGGAGCCCCTTCGCCTCGTGCTTGAGTTGAGGCCTGGCCTGGGCGCTGGGGCCGCCGCGTGCGA
ATCTGGTGGCACCTTCGCGCCTGTCTCGCTGCTTTCGATAAGTCTCTAGCCATTTAAAATTTTTGATGAC
CTGCTGCGACGCTTTTTTTCTGGCAAGATAGTCTTGTAAATGCGGGCCAAGATCTGCACACTGGTATTTC
GGTTTTTGGGGCCGCGGGCGGCGACGGGGCCCGTGCGTCCCAGCGCACATGTTCGGCGAGGCGGGGCCTG
CGAGCGCGGCCACCGAGAATCGGACGGGGGTAGTCTCAAGCTGGCCGGCCTGCTCTGGTGCCTGGCCTCG
CGCCGCCGTGTATCGCCCCGCCCTGGGCGGCAAGGCTGGCCCGGTCGGCACCAGTTGCGTGAGCGGAAAG
ATGGCCGCTTCCCGGCCCTGCTGCAGGGAGCTCAAAATGGAGGACGCGGCGCTCGGGAGAGCGGGCGGGT
GAGTCACCCACACAAAGGAAAAGGGCCTTTCCGTCCTCAGCCGTCGCTTCATGTGACTCCACGGAGTACC
GGGCGCCGTCCAGGCACCTCGATTAGTTCTCGAGCTTTTGGAGTACGTCGTCTTTAGGTTGGGGGGAGGG
GTTTTATGCGATGGAGTTTCCCCACACTGAGTGGGTGGAGACTGAAGTTAGGCCAGCTTGGCACTTGATG
TAATTCTCCTTGGAATTTGCCCTTTTTGAGTTTGGATCTTGGTTCATTCTCAAGCCTCAGACAGTGGTTC
AAAGTTTTTTTCTTCCATTTCAGGTGTCGTGAGAAGGGCGAATTCGACCCAAGTTTGTACAAAAAAGCAG
GCTCGCCACCATGGTGAGCAAGGGCGAGGAGCTGTTCACCGGGGTGGTGCCCATCCTGGTCGAGCTGGAC
GGCGACGTAAACGGCCACAAGTTCAGCGTGAGGGGCGAGGGCGAGGGCGATGCCACCAACGGCAAGCTGA
CCCTGAAGTTCATCTGCACCACCGGCAAGCTGCCCGTGCCCTGGCCCACCCTCGTGACCACCCTGAGCCA
CGGCGTGCAGTGCTTCGCCCGCTACCCCGACCACATGAAGCAGCACGACTTCTTCAAGTCCGCCATGCCC
GAAGGCTACGTCCAGGAGCGCACCATCTTCTTCAAGGACGACGGCACCTACAAGACCCGCGCCGAGGTGA
AGTTCGAGGGCGACACCCTAGTGAACCGCATCGAGCTGAAGGGCGTCGACTTCAAGGAGGACGGCAACAT
CCTGGGGCACAAGCTGGAGTACAACTTCAACAGCCACAACATCTATATCATGGCCGTCAAGCAGAAGAAC
GGCATCAAGGTGAACTTCAAGATCCGCCACAACGTGGAGGACGGCAGCGTGCAGCTCGCCGACCACTACC
AGCAGAACACCCCCATCGGCGACGGCCCCGTGCTGCTGCCCGACAGCCACTACCTGAGCACCCAGTCCGT
GCTGAGCAAAGACCCCAACGAGAAGCGCGATCACATGGTCCTGCTGGAGTTCCGCACCGCCGCCGGGATC
ACTCTCGGCATGGACGAGCTGTACAAGTAATACCACCCAGCTTTCTTGTACAAAGTGGTACGCGTGAATT
CACTCCTCAGGTGCAGGCTGCCTATCAGAAGGTGGTGGCTGGTGTGGCCAATGCCCTGGCTCACAAATAC
CACTGAGATCTTTTTCCCTCTGCCAAAAATTATGGGGACATCATGAAGCCCCTTGAGCATCTGACTTCTG
GCTAATAAAGGAAATTTATTTTCATTGCAATAGTGTGTTGGAATTTTTTGTGTCTCTCACTCGGAAGGAC
ATATGGGAGGGCAAATCATTTAAAACATCAGAATGAGTATTTGGTTTAGAGTTTGGCAACATATGCCCAT
ATGCTGGCTGCCATGAACAAAGGTTGGCTATAAAGAGGTCATCAGTATATGAAACAGCCCCCTGCTGTCC
ATTCCTTATTCCATAGAAAAGCCTTGACTTGAGGTTAGATTTTTTTTATATTTTGTTTTGTGTTATTTTT
TTCTTTAACATCCCTAAAATTTTCCTTACATGTTTTACTAGCCAGATTTTTCCTCCTCTCCTGACTACTC
CCAGTCATAGCTGTCCCTCTTCTCTTATGGAGATCCCTCGACCTGCAGCCCAAGCTTGGCGTAATCATGG
TCATAGCTGTTTCCTGTGTGAAATTGTTATCCGCTCACAATTCCACACAACATACGAGCCGGAAGCATAA
AGTGTAAAGCCTGGGGTGCCTAATGAGTGAGCTAACTCACATTAATTGCGTTGCGCTCACTGCCCGCTTT
CCAGTCGGGAAACCTGTCGTGCCAGCGGATCGACAGTACTAAGCTTGGTCTAATACCCAATCTCTCGTCT
TATCCAGATGTTTTATACGCCTCTGGCCCGTGTCTCAAAATCTCTGATGTTACATTGCACAAGATAAAAT
AATATCATCATGAACAATAAAACTGTCTGCTTACATAAACAGTAATACAAGGGGTGTTATGAGCCATATT
CAACGGGAAACGTCGAGGCCGCGATTAAATTCCAACATGGATGCTGATTTATATGGGTATAAATGGGCTC
GCGATAATGTCGGGCAATCAGGTGCGACAATCTATCGCTTGTATGGGAAGCCCGATGCGCCAGAGTTGTT
TCTGAAACATGGCAAAGGTAGCGTTGCCAATGATGTTACAGATGAGATGGTCAGACTAAACTGGCTGACG
GAATTTATGCCTCTTCCGACCATCAAGCATTTTATCCGTACTCCTGATGATGCATGGTTACTCACCACTG
CGATCCCCGGAAAAACAGCATTCCAGGTATTAGAAGAATATCCTGATTCAGGTGAAAATATTGTTGATGC
GCTGGCAGTGTTCCTGCGCCGGTTGCATTCGATTCCTGTTTGTAATTGTCCTTTTAACAGCGATCGCGTA
TTTCGTCTCGCTCAGGCGCAATCACGAATGAATAACGGTTTGGTTGATGCGAGTGATTTTGATGACGAGC
GTAATGGCTGGCCTGTTGAACAAGTCTGGAAAGAAATGCATAAACTTTTGCCATTCTCACCGGATTCAGT
CGTCACTCATGGTGATTTCTCACTTGATAACCTTATTTTTGACGAGGGGAAATTAATAGGTTGTATTGAT
GTTGGACGAGTCGGAATCGCAGACCGATACCAGGATCTTGCCATCCTATGGAACTGCCTCGGTGAGTTTT
CTCCTTCATTACAGAAACGGCTTTTTCAAAAATATGGTATTGATAATCCTGATATGAATAAATTGCAGTT
TCATTTGATGCTCGATGAGTTTTTCTAATCAGAATTGGTTAATTGGTTGTAACACTGGCAGAGCATTACG
CTGACTTGACGGGACGGCGCAAGCTCATGACCAAAATCCCTTAACGTGAGTTACGCGTCGTTCCACTGAG
CGTCAGAGGTATCACTAGTATTACAGAGGTAAGTTATAACAGTCGCCTAACCC
Features (pLannotate 1.2.2; 28 found; start..end, strand, type, name):
     87..675     -  rep_origin     ori: high-copy-number ColE1/pMB1/pBR322/pUC origin of replication
    846..1706    -  CDS            AmpR: β-lactamase; bla; confers resistance to ampicillin, carbenicillin, and related antibiotics
   1707..1778    -  promoter       AmpR promoter: bla
   1857..2456    +  CDS            PuroR: puromycin N-acetyltransferase; pac from Streptomyces alboniger; confers resistance to puromycin
   2461..2541    +  CDS            HBB (fragment): HBB_PONPY - Experimental evidence at transcript level: Swiss-Prot protein existence level 2. Involved in oxygen transport from the lung to the various peripheral tissues. From Pongo pygmaeus (Bornean orangutan).
   2612..2667    +  polyA_signal   β-globin poly(A) signal: rabbit β-globin polyadenylation signal (Gil and Proudfoot, 1987)
   3646..3666    +  protein_bind   attB4: mutant version of attB; core recombination site for the Gateway® BP reaction BP Clonase™
   3734..3945    +  promoter       EF-1α core promoter: core promoter for human elongation factor EF-1α
   3946..4884    +  intron         EF-1α intron A: intron upstream of the start codon of human EF-1α
   4911..4931    +  protein_bind   attB1: mutant version of attB; core recombination site for the Gateway® BP reaction BP Clonase™
   4951..5646    +  CDS            mKate2: mKate2 is a basic (constitutively fluorescent) red fluorescent protein published in 2009, derived from Entacmaea quadricolor. It is reported to be a rapidly-maturing monomer with moderate acid sensitivity.
   5666..5690    -  protein_bind   attB2: mutant version of attB; recombination site for the Gateway® BP reaction BP Clonase™
   5834..5908    +  CDS            HBB (fragment): HBB_PONPY - Experimental evidence at transcript level: Swiss-Prot protein existence level 2. Involved in oxygen transport from the lung to the various peripheral tissues. From Pongo pygmaeus (Bornean orangutan).
   5979..6034    +  polyA_signal   β-globin poly(A) signal: rabbit β-globin polyadenylation signal (Gil and Proudfoot, 1987)
   6418..6443    +  misc_feature   SA: splice acceptor site
   7115..7135    +  protein_bind   attB4: mutant version of attB; core recombination site for the Gateway® BP reaction BP Clonase™
   7203..7414    +  promoter       EF-1α core promoter: core promoter for human elongation factor EF-1α
   7415..8353    +  intron         EF-1α intron A: intron upstream of the start codon of human EF-1α
   8380..8400    +  protein_bind   attB1: mutant version of attB; core recombination site for the Gateway® BP reaction BP Clonase™
   8411..9127    +  CDS            EBFP2: EBFP2 is a basic (constitutively fluorescent) blue fluorescent protein published in 2007, derived from Aequorea victoria. It is reported to be a rapidly-maturing monomer with moderate acid sensitivity.
   9135..9159    -  protein_bind   attB2: mutant version of attB; recombination site for the Gateway® BP reaction BP Clonase™
   9163..9243    +  CDS            HBB (fragment): HBB_PONPY - Experimental evidence at transcript level: Swiss-Prot protein existence level 2. Involved in oxygen transport from the lung to the various peripheral tissues. From Pongo pygmaeus (Bornean orangutan).
   9314..9369    +  polyA_signal   β-globin poly(A) signal: rabbit β-globin polyadenylation signal (Gil and Proudfoot, 1987)
   9752..9774    -  protein_bind   lac operator (fragment): The lac repressor binds to the lac operator to inhibit transcription in E. coli. This inhibition can be relieved by adding lactose or isopropyl-β-D-thiogalactopyranoside (IPTG). lac repressor encoded by lacI
   9778..9808    -  promoter       lac promoter: promoter for the E. coli lac operon
   9823..9844    -  protein_bind   CAP binding site: CAP binding activates transcription in the presence of cAMP. E. coli catabolite activator protein
   9857..9896    -  CDS            lacI (fragment): lac repressor; lacI; The lac repressor binds to the lac operator to inhibit transcription in E. coli. This inhibition can be relieved by adding lactose or isopropyl-β-D-thiogalactopyranoside (IPTG).
  10069..10878   +  CDS            KanR: aminoglycoside phosphotransferase; aph(3')-Ia; confers resistance to kanamycin in bacteria or G418 (Geneticin®) in eukaryotes
