[The description below was written by a language model from this plasmid's Addgene catalogue record and pLannotate feature annotations shown in this document.]
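Description:
LSB-hsa-miR-10a-3p is an approximately 11 kb mammalian expression plasmid built on the Low Sensor Backbone (LSB) and designed as a two-colour fluorescent sensor of microRNA activity. It replicates in E. coli from a high-copy ColE1/pUC-type origin and carries both β-lactamase (ampicillin) and aph(3')-Ia (kanamycin) markers, with dual selection listed in the record. A puromycin N-acetyltransferase coding sequence followed by a rabbit β-globin poly(A) signal is also present for selection in mammalian cells. No dedicated promoter for it is annotated in the feature table.

The payload consists of two parallel transcription units, each driven by the human EF-1α core promoter with its intron A and terminated by a β-globin-derived 3' region and poly(A) signal. Gateway attB4, attB1 and attB2 scars flank the promoter and coding segments, reflecting modular assembly. The first unit expresses the red fluorescent protein mKate2, whose 3' UTR carries the target site for human miR-10a-3p. This short target is not separately annotated, but would lie in the interval between the mKate2 cassette and its polyadenylation region. The second unit expresses the blue protein EBFP2 without a target site and serves as an internal reference for delivery and expression. When miR-10a-3p is active in transfected cells, mKate2 output falls relative to EBFP2, so the red-to-blue ratio reports miRNA-mediated repression.

The depositor notes that the repeated poly(A) elements make the plasmid inherently unstable. They also report small insertions flanking the puromycin coding region in the physical plasmid relative to the deposited sequence, which do not affect puromycin selection.
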