Addgene plasmid #103176: LSB-hsa-miR-10a-3p
Purpose: Used to sense miRNA activity using fluorescence based tools. hsa-miR-10a-3p target in 3' UTR of of mKate. miRNA activity can be measured by the repression of mKate2 relative to EBFP2 fluorescent proteins . Plasmid is inherently unstable; please see Depositor Comments
Depositing lab: Ron Weiss. Depositing organization: Massachusetts Institute of Technology. Publication: A mixed antagonistic/synergistic miRNA repression model enables accurate predictions of multi-input miRNA sensor activity. Gam JJ, Babb J, Weiss R. Nat Commun. 2018 Jun 22;9(1):2430. doi: 10.1038/s41467-018-04575-0. PubMed 29934631.
Backbone
  Vector backbone: Low Sensor Backbone (LSB)
  Vector type: Mammalian Expression, Synthetic Biology
Growth in bacteria
  Bacterial resistance: Ampicillin and Kanamycin, 100 & 50 μg/mL
  Growth temperature: 30°C
  Growth strain: NEB Stable
  Copy number: High Copy
Gene/Insert
  Gene/Insert name: hsa-miR-10a-3p target
  Species: H. sapiens (human)
  Entrez Gene: MIR10A (a.k.a. MIRN10A, hsa-mir-10a, miRNA10A, mir-10a)
  Promoter: EF-1a
  Cloning method: Gibson Cloning
Terms and licenses: Academic/Nonprofit Terms; Industry Terms: Not Available to Industry
Depositor comments: Please note that this plasmid is inherently unstable due to a repeating poly A element. We recommend performing a diagnostic digest on multiple colonies upon receipt. The depositors would like to note the presence of several discrepancies between the depositor sequence and physical plasmid sequence. In particular, the sequences upstream and downstream of the puromycin coding region have 10 bp insertions which do not affect the ability to perform puromycin selection. The sequences for those regions within the physical plasmids are as follows: Upstream of Puro: GAATTCGACCGCCTGTCTCAAGGTGCCACC; Downstream of Puro: GCTTTGAGACTACGCGTGAATTCACTCCTC.
How to cite: LSB-hsa-miR-10a-3p was a gift from Ron Weiss (Addgene plasmid # 103176 ; http://n2t.net/addgene:103176 ; RRID:Addgene_103176)
