>Addgene plasmid #103176 | LSB-hsa-miR-10a-3p | depositor partial sequence | sequence record 195402 | hsa-miR-10a-3p target
TATTCCCCTAGATACGAATTTG
