>Addgene plasmid #103176 | LSB-hsa-miR-10a-3p | addgene full sequence | sequence record 237610 | mKate2-F 5'-ACCCGCTAAGAACCTCAAGA-3'
AAGAATCAAGGAGGCCGACAAAGAGACATACGTCGAGCAGCACGAGGTGGCTGTGGCCAGATACTGCGAC
CTCCCTAGCAAACTGGGGCACAAACTTAATTGAGAATTCTACCACCCAGCTTTCTTGTACAAAGTGGTAC
GTCTCAAGACCAGAGGTCTCTGCTTCGGGTAGCTATTCCCCTAGATACGAATTTGTATTCCCCTAGATAC
GAATTTGTATTCCCCTAGATACGAATTTGTATTCCCCTAGATACGAATTTGCAACCAGAAGAGACCTGTG
CTTCACTCCTCAGGTGCAGGCTGCCTATCAGAAGGTGGTGGCTGGTGTGGCCAATGCCCTGGCTCACAAA
TACCACTGAGATCTTTTTCCCTCTGCCAAAAATTATGGGGACATCATGAAGCCCCTTGAGCATCTGACTT
CTGGCTAATAAAGGAAATTTATTTTCATTGCAATAGTGTGTTGGAATTTTTTGTGTCTCTCACTCGGAAG
GACATATGGGAGGGCAAATCATTTAAAACATCAGAATGAGTATTTGGTTTAGAGTTTGGCAACATATGCC
CATATGCTGGCTGCCATGAACAAAGGTTGGCTATAAAGAGGTCATCAGTATATGAAACAGCCCCCTGCTG
TCCATTCCTTATTCCATAGAAAAGCCTTGACTTGAGGTTAGATTTTTTTTATATTTTGTTTTGTGTTATT
TTTTTCTTTAACATCCCTAAAATTTTCCTTACATGTTTTACTAGCCAGATTTTTCCTCCTCTCCTGACTA
CTCCCAGTCATAGCTGTCCCTCTTCTCTTATGGAGATCCCGAGCGGTGCGTTTTTATGCTTGTAGTATTG
TATAATGTTTTTAAGATCCAAGCTTCTGACCTCTTCTCTTCCTCCCACAGGGCCTCGAGACAATTGCATC
GATGGTACCAGTGAAAGTCTGCAATGAATTCGAGTTGGCGCGCCTGTCATTCTAAATCTCTCTTTCAGCC
TAAAGCTTTTTCCCGNNNNNCCCCCAGGNNGTCTGCNAGGNNNAANN
